>Addgene plasmid #200488 | pKLV2-U6gRNA5(CDK6-E2(12))-PGKpuro2ABFP-W | addgene full sequence | sequence record 418865 | Addgene NGS Result
CGCCCATTGACGTCAATAATGACGTATGTTCCCATAGTAACGCCAATAGGGACTTTCCATTGACGTCAAT
GGGTGGAGTATTTACGGTAAACTGCCCACTTGGCAGTACATCAAGTGTATCATATGCCAAGTACGCCCCC
TATTGACGTCAATGACGGTAAATGGCCCGCCTGGCATTATGCCCAGTACATGACCTTATGGGACTTTCCT
ACTTGGCAGTACATCTACGTATTAGTCATCGCTATTACCATGGTGATGCGGTTTTGGCAGTACATCAATG
GGCGTGGATAGCGGTTTGACTCACGGGGATTTCCAAGTCTCCACCCCATTGACGTCAATGGGAGTTTGTT
TTGGCACCAAAATCAACGGGACTTTCCAAAATGTCGTAACAACTCCGCCCCATTGACGCAAATGGGCGGT
AGGCGTGTACGGTGGGAGGTCTATATAAGCAGCGCGTTTTGCCTGTACTGGGTCTCTCTGGTTAGACCAG
ATCTGAGCCTGGGAGCTCTCTGGCTAACTAGGGAACCCACTGCTTAAGCCTCAATAAAGCTTGCCTTGAG
TGCTTCAAGTAGTGTGTGCCCGTCTGTTGTGTGACTCTGGTAACTAGAGATCCCTCAGACCCTTTTAGTC
AGTGTGGAAAATCTCTAGCAGTGGCGCCCGAACAGGGACTTGAAAGCGAAAGGGAAACCAGAGGAGCTCT
CTCGACGCAGGACTCGGCTTGCTGAAGCGCGCACGGCAAGAGGCGAGGGGCGGCGACTGGTGAGTACGCC
AAAAATTTTGACTAGCGGAGGCTAGAAGGAGAGAGATGGGTGCGAGAGCGTCAGTATTAAGCGGGGGAGA
ATTAGATCGCGATGGGAAAAAATTCGGTTAAGGCCAGGGGGAAAGAAAAAATATAAATTAAAACATATAG
TATGGGCAAGCAGGGAGCTAGAACGATTCGCAGTTAATCCTGGCCTGTTAGAAACATCAGAAGGCTGTAG
ACAAATACTGGGACAGCTACAACCATCCCTTCAGACAGGATCAGAAGAACTTAGATCATTATATAATACA
GTAGCAACCCTCTATTGTGTGCATCAAAGGATAGAGATAAAAGACACCAAGGAAGCTTTAGACAAGATAG
AGGAAGAGCAAAACAAAAGTAAGACCACCGCACAGCAAGCGGCCGGCCGCGCTGATCTTCAGACCTGGAG
GAGGAGATATGAGGGACAATTGGAGAAGTGAATTATATAAATATAAAGTAGTAAAAATTGAACCATTAGG
AGTAGCACCCACCAAGGCAAAGAGAAGAGTGGTGCAGAGAGAAAAAAGAGCAGTGGGAATAGGAGCTTTG
TTCCTTGGGTTCTTGGGAGCAGCAGGAAGCACTATGGGCGCAGCGTCAATGACGCTGACGGTACAGGCCA
GACAATTATTGTCTGGTATAGTGCAGCAGCAGAACAATTTGCTGAGGGCTATTGAGGCGCAACAGCATCT
GTTGCAACTCACAGTCTGGGGCATCAAGCAGCTCCAGGCAAGAATCCTGGCTGTGGAAAGATACCTAAAG
GATCAACAGCTCCTGGGGATTTGGGGTTGCTCTGGAAAACTCATTTGCACCACTGCTGTGCCTTGGAATG
CTAGTTGGAGTAATAAATCTCTGGAACAGATTTGGAATCACACGACCTGGATGGAGTGGGACAGAGAAAT
TAACAATTACACAAGCTTAATACACTCCTTAATTGAAGAATCGCAAAACCAGCAAGAAAAGAATGAACAA
GAATTATTGGAATTAGATAAATGGGCAAGTTTGTGGAATTGGTTTAACATAACAAATTGGCTGTGGTATA
TAAAATTATTCATAATGATAGTAGGAGGCTTGGTAGGTTTAAGAATAGTTTTTGCTGTACTTTCTATAGT
GAATAGAGTTAGGCAGGGATATTCACCATTATCGTTTCAGACCCACCTCCCAACCCCGAGGGGACCCGAC
AGGCCCGAAGGAATAGAAGAAGAAGGTGGAGAGAGAGACAGAGACAGATCCATTCGATTAGTGAACGGAT
CGGCACTGCGTGCGCCAATTCTGCAGACAAATGGCAGTATTCATCCACAATTTTAAAAGAAAAGGGGGGA
TTGGGGGGTACAGTGCAGGGGAAAGAATAGTAGACATAATAGCAACAGACATACAAACTAAAGAATTACA
AAAACAAATTACAAAAATTCAAAATTTTCGGGTTTATTACAGGGACAGCAGAGATCCAGTTTGGTTAGTA
CCGGGCCCTACGCGTCCAAGGTCGGGCAGGAAGAGGGCCTATTTCCCATGATTCCTTCATATTTGCATAT
ACGATACAAGGCTGTTAGAGAGATAATTAGAATTAATTTGACTGTAAACACAAAGATATTAGTACAAAAT
ACGTGACGTAGAAAGTAATAATTTCTTGGGTAGTTTGCAGTTTTAAAATTATGTTTTAAAATGGACTATC
ATATGCTTACCGTAACTTGAAAGTATTTCGATTTCTTGGCTTTATATATCTTGTGGAAAGGACGAAACAC
CGGGAATAGAGGCTGTGGTAAGTTTAAGAGCTATGCTGGAAACAGCATAGCAAGTTTAAATAAGGCTAGT
CCGTTATCAACTTGAAAAAGTGGCACCGAGTCGGTGCTTTTTTTGGATCCAATTCTACCGGGTAGGGGAG
GCGCTTTTCCCAAGGCAGTCTGGAGCATGCGCTTTAGCAGCCCCGCTGGGCACTTGGCGCTACACAAGTG
GCCTCTGGCCTCGCACACATTCCACATCCACCGGTAGGCGCCAACCGGCTCCGTTCTTTGGTGGCCCCTT
CGCGCCACCTTCTACTCCTCCCCTAGTCAGGAAGTTCCCCCCCGCCCCGCAGCTCGCGTCGTGCAGGACG
TGACAAATGGAAGTAGCACGTCTCACTAGTCTCGTGCAGATGGACAGCACCGCTGAGCAATGGAAGCGGG
TAGGCCTTTGGGGCAGCGGCCAATAGCAGCTTTGCTCCTTCGCTTTCTGGGCTCAGAGGCTGGGAAGGGG
TGGGTCCGGGGGCGGGCTCAGGGGCGGGCTCAGGGGCGGGGCGGGCGCCCGAAGGTCCTCCGGAGGCCCG
GCATTCTGCACGCTTCAAAAGCGCACGTCTGCCGCGCTGTTCTCCTCTTCCTCATCTCCGGGCCTTTCGA
CCTGCATCCATCTAGATCTCGAGCAGCTGAAGCTTACCATGACCGAGTACAAGCCCACGGTGCGCCTCGC
CACCCGCGACGACGTCCCCAGGGCCGTACGCACCCTCGCCGCCGCGTTCGCCGACTACCCCGCCACGCGC
CACACCGTCGATCCGGACCGCCACATCGAGCGGGTCACCGAGCTGCAAGAACTCTTCCTCACGCGCGTCG
GGCTCGACATCGGCAAGGTGTGGGTCGCGGACGACGGCGCCGCGGTGGCGGTCTGGACCACGCCGGAGAG
CGTCGAAGCGGGGGCGGTGTTCGCCGAGATCGGCCCGCGCATGGCCGAGTTGAGCGGTTCCCGGCTGGCC
GCGCAGCAACAGATGGAAGGCCTCCTGGCGCCGCACCGGCCCAAGGAGCCCGCGTGGTTCCTGGCCACCG
TCGGCGTCTCGCCCGACCACCAGGGCAAGGGTCTGGGCAGCGCCGTCGTGCTCCCCGGAGTGGAGGCGGC
CGAGCGCGCCGGGGTGCCCGCCTTCCTGGAGACCTCCGCGCCCCGCAACCTCCCCTTCTACGAGCGGCTC
GGCTTCACCGTCACCGCCGACGTCGAGGTGCCCGAAGGACCGCGCACCTGGTGCATGACCCGCAAGCCCG
GTGCCGGCGGCGGGTCCGGAGGAGAGGGCAGAGGAAGTCTCCTAACATGCGGTGACGTGGAGGAGAATCC
TGGCCCAATGAGCGAGCTGATTAAGGAGAACATGCACATGAAGCTGTACATGGAGGGCACCGTGGACAAC
CATCACTTCAAGTGCACATCCGAGGGCGAAGGCAAGCCCTACGAGGGCACCCAGACCATGAGAATCAAGG
TGGTCGAGGGCGGCCCTCTCCCCTTCGCCTTCGACATCCTGGCTACTAGCTTCCTCTACGGCAGCAAGAC
CTTCATCAACCACACCCAGGGCATCCCCGACTTCTTCAAGCAGTCCTTCCCTGAGGGCTTCACATGGGAG
AGAGTCACCACATACGAGGACGGGGGCGTGCTGACCGCTACCCAGGACACCAGCCTCCAGGACGGCTGCC
TCATCTACAACGTCAAGATCAGAGGGGTGAACTTCACATCCAACGGCCCTGTGATGCAGAAGAAAACACT
CGGCTGGGAGGCCTTCACCGAGACGCTGTACCCCGCTGACGGCGGCCTGGAAGGCAGAAACGACATGGCC
CTGAAGCTCGTGGGCGGGAGCCATCTGATCGCAAACATCAAGACCACATATAGATCCAAGAAACCCGCTA
AGAACCTCAAGATGCCTGGCGTCTACTATGTGGACTACAGACTGGAAAGAATCAAGGAGGCCAACAACGA
GACCTACGTCGAGCAGCACGAGGTGGCAGTGGCCAGATACTGCGACCTCCCTAGCAAACTGGGGCACAAG
CTTAATTGAGCGGCCGCTCAACCTCTGGATTACAAAATTTGTGAAAGATTGACTGGTATTCTTAACTATG
TTGCTCCTTTTACGCTATGTGGATACGCTGCTTTAATGCCTTTGTATCATGCTATTGCTTCCCGTATGGC
TTTCATTTTCTCCTCCTTGTATAAATCCTGGTTGCTGTCTCTTTATGAGGAGTTGTGGCCCGTTGTCAGG
CAACGTGGCGTGGTGTGCACTGTGTTTGCTGACGCAACCCCCACTGGTTGGGGCATTGCCACCACCTGTC
AGCTCCTTTCCGGGACTTTCGCTTTCCCCCTCCCTATTGCCACGGCGGAACTCATCGCCGCCTGCCTTGC
CCGCTGCTGGACAGGGGCTCGGCTGTTGGGCACTGACAATTCCGTGGTGTTGTCGGGGAAATCATCGTCC
TTTCCTTGGCTGCTCGCCTGTGTTGCCACCTGGATTCTGCGCGGGACGTCCTTCTGCTACGTCCCTTCGG
CCCTCAATCCAGCGGACCTTCCTTCCCGCGGCCTGCTGCCGGCTCTGCGGCCTCTTCCGCGTCTACGCCT
TCGCCCTCAGACGAGTCGGATCTCCCTTTGGGCCGCCTCCCCGCAGGTACCTTTAAGACCAATGACTTAC
AAGGCAGCTGTAGATCTTAGCCACTTTTTAAAAGAAAAGGGGGGACTGGAAGGGCTAATTCACTCCCAAA
GAAGTCAAGATCTGCTTTTTGCCTGTACTGGGTCTCTCTGGTTAGACCAGAGTCTCTCTGGTTAGACCAG
ATCTGAGCCTGGGAGCTCTCTGGCTAACTAGGGAACCCACTGCTTAAGCCTCAATAAAGCTTGCCTTGAG
TGCTTCAAGTAGTGTGTGCCCGTCTGTTGTGTGACTCTGGTAACTAGAGATCCCTCAGACCCTTTTAGTC
AGTGTGGAAAATCTCTAGCAGTTTAAACCCGCTGATCAGCCTCGACTGTGCCTTCTAGTTGCCAGCCATC
TGTTGTTTGCCCCTCCCCCGTGCCTTCCTTGACCCTGGAAGGTGCCACTCCCACTGTCCTTTCCTAATAA
AATGAGGAAATTGCATCGCATTGTCTGAGTAGGTGTCATTCTATTCTGGGGGGTGGGGTGGGGCAGGACA
GCAAGGGGGAGGATTGGGAAGTCAATAGCAGGCATGCTGGGGATGCGGTGGGCTCTATGGGCGGCCGTTA
ATTAAGCTTTTGTTCCCTTTAGTGAGGGTTAATTGCGCGCTTGGCGTAATCATGGTCATAGCTGTTTCCT
GTGTGAAATTGTTATCCGCTCACAATTCCACACAACATACGAGCCGGGAGCATAAAGTGTAAAGCCTGGG
GTGCCTAATGAGTGAGCTAACTCACATTAATTGCGTTGCGCTCACTGCCCGCTTTCCAGTCGGGAAACCT
GTCGTGCCAGCTGCATTAATGAATCGGCCAACGCGCGGGGAGAGGCGGTTTGCGTATTGGGCGCTCTTCC
GCTTCCTCGCTCACTGACTCGCTGCGCTCGGTCGTTCGGCTGCGGCGAGCGGTATCAGCTCACTCAAAGG
CGGTAATACGGTTATCCACAGAATCAGGGGATAACGCAGGAAAGAACATGTGAGCAAAAGGCCAGCAAAA
GGCCAGGAACCGTAAAAAGGCCGCGTTGCTGGCGTTTTTCCATAGGCTCCGCCCCCCTGACGAGCATCAC
AAAAATCGACGCTCAAGTCAGAGGTGGCGAAACCCGACAGGACTATAAAGATACCAGGCGTTTCCCCCTG
GAAGCTCCCTCGTGCGCTCTCCTGTTCCGACCCTGCCGCTTACCGGATACCTGTCCGCCTTTCTCCCTTC
GGGAAGCGTGGCGCTTTCTCATAGCTCACGCTGTAGGTATCTCAGTTCGGTGTAGGTCGTTCGCTCCAAG
CTGGGCTGTGTGCACGAACCCCCCGTTCAGCCCGACCGCTGCGCCTTATCCGGTAACTATCGTCTTGAGT
CCAACCCGGTAAGACACGACTTATCGCCACTGGCAGCAGCCACTGGTAACAGGATTAGCAGAGCGAGGTA
TGTAGGCGGTGCTACAGAGTTCTTGAAGTGGTGGCCTAACTACGGCTACACTAGAAGAACAGTATTTGGT
ATCTGCGCTCTGCTGAAGCCAGTTACCTTCGGAAAAAGAGTTGGTAGCTCTTGATCCGGCAAACAAACCA
CCGCTGGTAGCGGTGGTTTTTTTGTTTGCAAGCAGCAGATTACGCGCAGAAAAAAAGGATCTCAAGAAGA
TCCTTTGATCTTTTCTACGGGGTCTGACGCTCAGTGGAACGAAAACTCACGTTAAGGGATTTTGGTCATG
AGATTATCAAAAAGGATCTTCACCTAGATCCTTTTAAATTAAAAATGAAGTTTTAAATCAATCTAAAGTA
TATATGAGTAAACTTGGTCTGACAGTTACCAATGCTTAATCAGTGAGGCACCTATCTCAGCGATCTGTCT
ATTTCGTTCATCCATAGTTGCCTGACTCCCCGTCGTGTAGATAACTACGATACGGGAGGGCTTACCATCT
GGCCCCAGTGCTGCAATGATACCGCGAGACCCACGCTCACCGGCTCCAGATTTATCAGCAATAAACCAGC
CAGCCGGAAGGGCCGAGCGCAGAAGTGGTCCTGCAACTTTATCCGCCTCCATCCAGTCTATTAATTGTTG
CCGGGAAGCTAGAGTAAGTAGTTCGCCAGTTAATAGTTTGCGCAACGTTGTTGCCATTGCTACAGGCATC
GTGGTGTCACGCTCGTCGTTTGGTATGGCTTCATTCAGCTCCGGTTCCCAACGATCAAGGCGAGTTACAT
GATCCCCCATGTTGTGCAAAAAAGCGGTTAGCTCCTTCGGTCCTCCGATCGTTGTCAGAAGTAAGTTGGC
CGCAGTGTTATCACTCATGGTTATGGCAGCACTGCATAATTCTCTTACTGTCATGCCATCCGTAAGATGC
TTTTCTGTGACTGGTGAGTACTCAACCAAGTCATTCTGAGAATAGTGTATGCGGCGACCGAGTTGCTCTT
GCCCGGCGTCAATACGGGATAATACCGCGCCACATAGCAGAACTTTAAAAGTGCTCATCATTGGAAAACG
TTCTTCGGGGCGAAAACTCTCAAGGATCTTACCGCTGTTGAGATCCAGTTCGATGTAACCCACTCGTGCA
CCCAACTGATCTTCAGCATCTTTTACTTTCACCAGCGTTTCTGGGTGAGCAAAAACAGGAAGGCAAAATG
CCGCAAAAAAGGGAATAAGGGCGACACGGAAATGTTGAATACTCATACTCTTCCTTTTTCAATATTATTG
AAGCATTTATCAGGGTTATTGTCTCATGAGCGGATACATATTTGAATGTATTTAGAAAAATAAACAAATA
GGGGTTCCGCGCACATTTCCCCGAAAAGTGCCACCTAAATTGTAAGCGTTAATATTTTGTTAAAATTCGC
GTTAAATTTTTGTTAAATCAGCTCATTTTTTAACCAATAGGCCGAAATCGGCAAAATCCCTTATAAATCA
AAAGAATAGACCGAGATAGGGT
[37 nt withheld, positions 8073-8109]
AAAGAACGTGGACTCCAACGTCAAAGG
[49 nt withheld, positions 8137-8185]
T
[91 nt withheld, positions 8187-8277]
G
[124 nt withheld, positions 8279-8402]
CCCATTCGCCATTCAGGCTGCGCAACTGTTGGGAAGGGCGATCGGTGCGGGCCTCTTCGCTATTACGCCA
GCTGGCGAAAGGGGGATGTGCTGCAAGGCGATTAAGTTGGGTAACGCCAGGGTTTTCCCAGTCACGACGT
TGTAAAACGACGGCCAGTGAGCGCGCGTAATACGACTCACTATAGGGCGAATTGACTAGTACATAACTTA
CGGTAAATGGCCCGCCTGGCTGACCGCCCAACGACCCC
Features (pLannotate 1.2.2; 28 found; start..end, strand, type, name):
    253..452     +  promoter       CMV promoter: human cytomegalovirus (CMV) immediate early promoter
    470..650     +  LTR            5' LTR (truncated): truncated 5' long terminal repeat (LTR) from HIV-1
    697..822     +  misc_feature   HIV-1 Ψ: packaging signal of human immunodeficiency virus type 1
    806..1144    +  CDS            HIV-1 gag (fragment): gag protein from human immunodeficiency virus 1; gag
   1321..1554    +  misc_feature   RRE: The Rev response element (RRE) of HIV-1 allows for Rev-dependent mRNA export from the nucleus to the cytoplasm.
   1931..2031    +  CDS            Rev (fragment): human immunodeficiency virus 1 (HIV-1) Rev protein; rev; enhances nuclear export of unspliced and incompletely spliced viral mRNAs
   2081..2198    +  misc_feature   cPPT/CTS: central polypurine tract and central termination sequence of HIV-1
   2273..2513    +  promoter       U6 promoter: RNA polymerase III promoter for human U6 snRNA
   2560..2627    +  misc_RNA       tracrRNA (fragment): trans-activating CRISPR RNA for the Streptococcus pyogenes CRISPR/Cas9 system
   2650..3149    +  promoter       PGK promoter: mouse phosphoglycerate kinase 1 promoter
   3189..3785    +  CDS            PuroR (fragment): puromycin N-acetyltransferase; pac from Streptomyces; confers resistance to puromycin
   3858..4556    +  CDS            TagBFP: TagBFP is a basic (constitutively fluorescent) blue fluorescent protein published in 2008, derived from Entacmaea quadricolor. It is reported to be a very rapidly-maturing monomer with very low acid sensitivity.
   4568..5154    +  misc_feature   WPRE: woodchuck hepatitis virus posttranscriptional regulatory element
   5148..5294    +  CDS            nef (fragment): NEF_HV1LA - Experimental evidence at protein level: Swiss-Prot protein existence level 1. Extracellular Nef protein targets CD4(+) T-lymphocytes for apoptosis by interacting with CXCR4 surface receptors. From Human immunodeficiency virus type 1 group M subtype B (isolate Lai) (HIV-1).
   5302..5480    +  LTR            5' LTR (truncated): truncated 5' long terminal repeat (LTR) from HIV-1
   5506..5617    +  polyA_signal   bGH poly(A) signal: bovine growth hormone polyadenylation signal
   5756..5774    -  promoter       T3 promoter: promoter for bacteriophage T3 RNA polymerase
   5819..5835    -  protein_bind   lac operator: The lac repressor binds to the lac operator to inhibit transcription in E. coli. This inhibition can be relieved by adding lactose or isopropyl-β-D-thiogalactopyranoside (IPTG). lac repressor encoded by lacI
   5843..5873    -  promoter       lac promoter: promoter for the E. coli lac operon
   5888..5909    -  protein_bind   CAP binding site: CAP binding activates transcription in the presence of cAMP. E. coli catabolite activator protein
   5922..6014    -  CDS            lacI (fragment): lac repressor; lacI; The lac repressor binds to the lac operator to inhibit transcription in E. coli. This inhibition can be relieved by adding lactose or isopropyl-β-D-thiogalactopyranoside (IPTG).
   6197..6785    -  rep_origin     ori: high-copy-number ColE1/pMB1/pBR322/pUC origin of replication
   6956..7816    -  CDS            AmpR: β-lactamase; bla; confers resistance to ampicillin, carbenicillin, and related antibiotics
   7817..7921    -  promoter       AmpR promoter: bla
   7974..8402    -  rep_origin     f1 ori (sequence partly withheld): f1 bacteriophage origin of replication; arrow indicates direction of (+) strand synthesis
   8407..8562    -  CDS            lacZα (fragment): LacZα fragment of β-galactosidase; lacZ fragment
   8570..8588    +  promoter       T7 promoter: promoter for bacteriophage T7 RNA polymerase
   8602..252     +  enhancer       CMV enhancer (across the origin): human cytomegalovirus immediate early enhancer
