[The description below was written by a language model from this plasmid's Addgene catalogue record and pLannotate feature annotations shown in this document.]
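Description:
pKLV2-U6gRNA5(CDK6-E2(12))-PGKpuro2ABFP-W is an 8,650 bp HIV-1-derived lentiviral vector that expresses a single CRISPR guide RNA targeting human CDK6, at a site the record labels CDK6-E2. It was made by inserting the guide between the two BbsI sites of the parental pKLV2-U6gRNA5(BbsI)-PGKpuro2ABFP-W backbone, which destroyed both sites. In bacteria it is maintained through a high-copy ColE1/pUC-type origin and an ampicillin resistance gene. An f1 origin and remnants of a lac/lacZα cloning region flanked by T7 and T3 promoters are also carried over from the plasmid backbone.

The viral genome is transcribed from a CMV enhancer/promoter fused to a truncated 5' LTR. It contains the Ψ packaging signal with a short gag fragment, the RRE for Rev-dependent nuclear export, and the cPPT/CTS element. The 3' end consists of a truncated LTR followed by a bGH polyadenylation signal. Within the transfer region, a human U6 RNA polymerase III promoter drives the guide fused to a Streptococcus pyogenes Cas9-compatible scaffold, which is annotated as a tracrRNA fragment. Downstream, a mouse PGK promoter drives puromycin N-acetyltransferase and TagBFP. The construct name indicates these are joined by a 2A peptide, although that element is not separately annotated. A WPRE follows to enhance transcript expression.

Transduced cells can therefore be selected with puromycin and tracked by blue fluorescence. No Cas9 is encoded, so the nuclease has to be supplied separately. The associated publication concerns the oncogenic program in human T-cell acute lymphoblastic leukemia, which suggests use in that setting.
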