Addgene plasmid #200488: pKLV2-U6gRNA5(CDK6-E2(12))-PGKpuro2ABFP-W
Purpose: Lentiviral vector expressing gRNA targeting human CDK6-E2
Depositing lab: Kosuke Yusa. Depositing organization: Kyoto University, Institute for Life and Medical Sciences. Publication: Canonical BAF complex regulates the oncogenic program in human T-cell acute lymphoblastic leukemia. Aoki K, Hyuga M, Tarumoto Y, Nishibuchi G, Ueda A, Ochi Y, Sugino S, Mikami T, Kobushi H, Kato I, Akahane K, Inukai T, Takaori-Kondo A, Takita J, Ogawa S, Yusa K. Blood. 2023 Nov 3:blood.2023020857. doi: 10.1182/blood.2023020857. PubMed 37922452.
Backbone
  Vector backbone: pKLV2-U6gRNA5(BbsI)-PGKpuro2ABFP-W
  Backbone manufacturer: addgene
  Backbone size w/o insert (bp): 8648
  Total vector size (bp): 8650
  Vector type: Lentiviral
  Selectable markers: Puromycin
Growth in bacteria
  Bacterial resistance: Ampicillin, 100 μg/mL
  Growth temperature: 37°C
  Growth strain: NEB Stable
  Copy number: Unknown
Gene/Insert
  Gene/Insert name: CDK6-E2(12)
  gRNA/shRNA sequence: GGAATAGAGGCTGTGGTAA
  Species: H. sapiens (human)
  Entrez Gene: CDK6 (a.k.a. MCPH12, PLSTIRE)
  Cloning method: Restriction Enzyme; 5′ cloning site BbsI (destroyed during cloning); 3′ cloning site BbsI (destroyed during cloning)
  Sequencing primers: 5′ AGATAATTAGAATTAATTTGACTG
Terms and licenses: Academic/Nonprofit Terms; Industry Terms: Not Available to Industry
How to cite: pKLV2-U6gRNA5(CDK6-E2(12))-PGKpuro2ABFP-W was a gift from Kosuke Yusa (Addgene plasmid # 200488 ; http://n2t.net/addgene:200488 ; RRID:Addgene_200488)
